>Addgene plasmid #162593 | pCAG-HiBiT-CD81 | addgene full sequence | sequence record 319352 | Addgene NGS Result
GACATTGATTATTGACTAGTTATTAATAGTAATCAATTACGGGGTCATTAGTTCATAGCCCATATATGGA
GTTCCGCGTTACATAACTTACGGTAAATGGCCCGCCTGGCTGACCGCCCAACGACCCCCGCCCATTGACG
TCAATAATGACGTATGTTCCCATAGTAACGCCAATAGGGACTTTCCATTGACGTCAATGGGTGGAGTATT
TACGGTAAACTGCCCACTTGGCAGTACATCAAGTGTATCATATGCCAAGTACGCCCCCTATTGACGTCAA
TGACGGTAAATGGCCCGCCTGGCATTATGCCCAGTACATGACCTTATGGGACTTTCCTACTTGGCAGTAC
ATCTACGTATTAGTCATCGCTATTACCATGGTCGAGGTGAGCCCCACGTTCTGCTTCACTCTCCCCATCT
CCCCCCCCTCCCCACCCCCAATTTTGTATTTATTTATTTTTTAATTATTTTGTGCAGCGATGGGGGCGGG
GGGGGGGGGGGSGCGCGCCRGGSGGGGSGGGGSGGGGSGRGGGGSGGGGSGGGGCGAGGCGGAGAGGTGC
GGCGGCAGCCAATCAGAGCGGCGCGCTCCGAAAGTTTCCTTTTATGGCGAGGCGGCGGCGGCGGCGGCCC
TATAAAAAGCGAAGCGCGCGGCGGGCGGGAGTCGCTGCGCGCTGCCTTCGCCCCGTGCCCCGCTCCGCCG
CCGCCTCGCGCCGCCCGCCCCGGCTCTGACTGACCGCGTTACTCCCACAGGTGAGCGGGCGGGACGGCCC
TTCTCCTCCGGGCTGTAATTAGCGCTTGGTTTAATGACGGCTTGTTTCTTTTCTGTGGCTGCGTGAAAGC
CTTGAGGGGCTCCGGGAGGGCCCTTTGTGCGGGGGGAGCGGCTCGGGGGGTGCGTGCGTGTGTGTGTGCG
TGGGGAGCGCCGCGTGCGGCTCCGCGCTGCCCGGCGGCTGTGAGCGCTGCGGGCGCGGCGCGGGGCTTTG
TGCGCTCCGCAGTGTGCGCGAGGGGAGCGCGGCCGGGGGCGGTGCCCCGCGGTGCGGGGGGGGCTGCGAG
GGGAACAAAGGCTGCGTGCGGGGTGTGTGCGTGGGGGGGTGAGCAGGGGGTGTGGGCGCGTCGGTCGGGC
TGCAACCCCCCCTGCACCCCCCTCCCCGAGTTGCTGAGCACGGCCCGGCTTCGGGTGCGGGGCTCCGTAC
GGGGCGTGGCGCGGGGCTCGCCGTGCCGGGCGGGGGGTGGCGGCAGGTGGGGGTGCCGGGCGGGGCGGGG
CCGCCTCGGGCCGGGGAGGGCTCGGGGAGGGGCGCGGCGGCCCCCGGAGCGCCGGCGGCTGTCGAGGCGC
GGCGAGCCGCAGCCATTGCCTTTTATGGTAATCGTGCGAGAGGGCGCAGGGACTTCCTTTGTCCCAAATC
TGTGCGGAGCCGAAATCTGGGAGGCGCCGCCGCACCCCCTCTAGCGGGCGCGGGGCGAAGCGGTGCGGCG
CCGGCAGGAAGGAAATGGGCGGGGAGGGCCTTCGTGCGTCGCCGCGCCGCCGTCCCCTTCTCCCTCTCCA
GCCTCGGGGCTGTCCGCGGGGGGACGGCTGCCTTCGGGGGGGACGGGGCAGGGCGGGGTTCGGCTTCTGG
CGTGTGACCGGCGGCTCTAGAGCCTCTGCTAACCATGTTCATGCCTTCTTCTTTTTCCTACAGCTCCTGG
GCAACGTGCTGGTTATTGTGCTGTCTCATCATTTTGGCAAAGAATTGATTAATTCGAGCGAACGCGTCGC
CACCATGGTGAGCGGCTGGCGGCTGTTCAAGAAGATTAGCGGAGTGGAGGGCTGCACCAAGTGCATCAAG
TACCTGCTCTTCGTCTTCAATTTCGTCTTCTGGCTGGCTGGAGGCGTGATCCTGGGTGTGGCCCTGTGGC
TCCGCCATGACCCGCAGACCACCAACCTCCTGTATCTGGAGCTGGGAGACAAGCCCGCGCCCAACACCTT
CTATGTAGGCATCTACATCCTCATCGCTGTGGGCGCTGTCATGATGTTCGTTGGCTTCCTGGGCTGCTAC
GGGGCCATCCAGGAATCCCAGTGCCTGCTGGGGACGTTCTTCACCTGCCTGGTCATCCTGTTTGCCTGTG
AGGTGGCCGCCGGCATCTGGGGCTTTGTCAACAAGGACCAGATCGCCAAGGATGTGAAGCAGTTCTATGA
CCAGGCCCTACAGCAGGCCGTGGTGGATGATGACGCCAACAACGCCAAGGCTGTGGTGAAGACCTTCCAC
GAGACGCTTGACTGCTGTGGCTCCAGCACACTGACTGCTTTGACCACCTCAGTGCTCAAGAACAATTTGT
GTCCCTCGGGCAGCAACATCATCAGCAACCTCTTCAAGGAGGACTGCCACCAGAAGATCGATGACCTCTT
CTCCGGGAAGCTGTACCTCATCGGCATTGCTGCCATCGTGGTCGCTGTGATCATGATCTTCGAGATGATC
CTGAGCATGGTGCTGTGCTGTGGCATCCGGAACAGCTCCGTGTACTAAGCGGCCGCACTCCTCAGGTGCA
GGCTGCCTATCAGAAGGTGGTGGCTGGTGTGGCCAATGCCCTGGCTCACAAATACCACTGAGATCTTTTT
CCCTCTGCCAAAAATTATGGGGACATCATGAAGCCCCTTGAGCATCTGACTTCTGGCTAATAAAGGAAAT
TTATTTTCATTGCAATAGTGTGTTGGAATTTTTTGTGTCTCTCACTCGGAAGGACATATGGGAGGGCAAA
TCATTTAAAACATCAGAATGAGTATTTGGTTTAGAGTTTGGCAACATATGCCCATATGCTGGCTGCCATG
AACAAAGGTTGGCTATAAAGAGGTCATCAGTATATGAAACAGCCCCCTGCTGTCCATTCCTTATTCCATA
GAAAAGCCTTGACTTGAGGTTAGATTTTTTTTATATTTTGTTTTGTGTTATTTTTTTCTTTAACATCCCT
AAAATTTTCCTTACATGTTTTACTAGCCAGATTTTTCCTCCTCTCCTGACTACTCCCAGTCATAGCTGTC
CCTCTTCTCTTATGGAGATCCCTCGACCTGCAGCCCAAGCTTGGCGTAATCATGGTCATAGCTGTTTCCT
GTGTGAAATTGTTATCCGCTCACAATTCCACACAACATACGAGCCGGAAGCATAAAGTGTAAAGCCTGGG
GTGCCTAATGAGTGAGCTAACTCACATTAATTGCGTTGCGCTCACTGCCCGCTTTCCAGTCGGGAAACCT
GTCGTGCCAGCGGATCCGCATCTCAATTAGTCAGCAACCATAGTCCCGCCCCTAACTCCGCCCAGTTCCG
CCCATTCTCCGCCCCATGGCTGACTAATTTTTTTTATTTATGCAGAGGCCGAGGCCGCCTCGGCCTCTGA
GCTATTCCAGAAGTAGTGAGGAGGCTTTTTTGGAGGCCTAGGCTTTTGCAAAAAGCTAACTTGTTTATTG
CAGCTTATAATGGTTACAAATAAAGCAATAGCATCACAAATTTCACAAATAAAGCATTTTTTTCACTGCA
TTCTAGTTGTGGTTTGTCCAAACTCATCAATGTATCTTATCATGTCTGGATCCGCTGCATTAATGAATCG
GCCAACGCGCGGGGAGAGGCGGTTTGCGTATTGGGCGCTCTTCCGCTTCCTCGCTCACTGACTCGCTGCG
CTCGGTCGTTCGGCTGCGGCGAGCGGTATCAGCTCACTCAAAGGCGGTAATACGGTTATCCACAGAATCA
GGGGATAACGCAGGAAAGAACATGTGAGCAAAAGGCCAGCAAAAGGCCAGGAACCGTAAAAAGGCCGCGT
TGCTGGCGTTTTTCCATAGGCTCCGCCCCCCTGACGAGCATCACAAAAATCGACGCTCAAGTCAGAGGTG
GCGAAACCCGACAGGACTATAAAGATACCAGGCGTTTCCCCCTGGAAGCTCCCTCGTGCGCTCTCCTGTT
CCGACCCTGCCGCTTACCGGATACCTGTCCGCCTTTCTCCCTTCGGGAAGCGTGGCGCTTTCTCATAGCT
CACGCTGTAGGTATCTCAGTTCGGTGTAGGTCGTTCGCTCCAAGCTGGGCTGTGTGCACGAACCCCCCGT
TCAGCCCGACCGCTGCGCCTTATCCGGTAACTATCGTCTTGAGTCCAACCCGGTAAGACACGACTTATCG
CCACTGGCAGCAGCCACTGGTAACAGGATTAGCAGAGCGAGGTATGTAGGCGGTGCTACAGAGTTCTTGA
AGTGGTGGCCTAACTACGGCTACACTAGAAGAACAGTATTTGGTATCTGCGCTCTGCTGAAGCCAGTTAC
CTTCGGAAAAAGAGTTGGTAGCTCTTGATCCGGCAAACAAACCACCGCTGGTAGCGGTGGTTTTTTTGTT
TGCAAGCAGCAGATTACGCGCAGAAAAAAAGGATCTCAAGAAGATCCTTTGATCTTTTCTACGGGGTCTG
ACGCTCAGTGGAACGAAAACTCACGTTAAGGGATTTTGGTCATGAGATTATCAAAAAGGATCTTCACCTA
GATCCTTTTAAATTAAAAATGAAGTTTTAAATCAATCTAAAGTATATATGAGTAAACTTGGTCTGACAGT
TACCAATGCTTAATCAGTGAGGCACCTATCTCAGCGATCTGTCTATTTCGCTCATCCATAGTTGCCTGAC
TCCCCGTCGTGTAGATAACTACGATACGGGAGGGCTTACCATCTGGCCCCAGTGCTGCAATGATACCGCG
AGACCCACGCTCACCGGCTCCAGATTTATCAGCAATAAACCAGCCAGCCGGAAGGGCCGAGCGCAGAAGT
GGTCCTGCAACTTTATCCGCCTCCATCCAGTCTATTAATTGTTGCCGGGAAGCTAGAGTAAGTAGTTCGC
CAGTTAATAGTTTGCGCAACGTTGTTGCCATTGCTACAGGCATCGTGGTGTCACGCTCGTCGTTTGGTAT
GGCTTCATTCAGCTCCGGTTCCCAACGATCAAGGCGAGTTACATGATCCCCCATGTTGTGCAAAAAAGCG
GTTAGCTCCTTCGGTCCTCCGATCGTTGTCAGAAGTAAGTTGGCCGCAGTGTTATCACTCATGGTTATGG
CAGCACTGCATAATTCTCTTACTGTCATGCCATCCGTAAGATGCTTTTCTGTGACTGGTGAGTACTCAAC
CAAGTCATTCTGAGAATAGTGTATGCGGCGACCGAGTTGCTCTTGCCCGGCGTCAATACGGTATAATACC
GCGCCACATAGCAGAACTTTAAAAGTGCTCATCATTGGAAAACGTTCTTCGGGGCGAAAACTCTCAAGGA
TCTTACCGCTGTTGAGATCCAGTTCGATGTAACCCACTCGTGCACCCAACTGATCTTCAGCATCTTTTAC
TTTCACCAGCGTTTCTGGGTGAGCAAAAACAGGAAGGCAAAATGCCGCAAAAAAGGGAATAAGGGCGACA
CGGAAATGTTGAATACTCATACTCTTCCTTTTTCAATATTATTGAAGCATTTATCAGGGTTATTGTCTCA
TGAGCGGATACATATTTGAATGTATTTAGAAAAATAAACAAATAGGGGTTCCGCGCACATTTCCCCGAAA
AGTGCCACCTGGGTC
Features (pLannotate 1.2.2; 17 found; start..end, strand, type, name):
      1..380     +  enhancer       CMV enhancer: human cytomegalovirus immediate early enhancer
    382..657     +  promoter       chicken β-actin promoter: No description available
    658..1673    +  intron         chimeric intron: chimera between introns from chicken β-actin and rabbit β-globin
   1791..2495    +  CDS            CD81: CD81_HUMAN - Also known as TAPA1 From Homo sapiens (Human).
   2507..2578    +  CDS            HBB (fragment): HBB_PONPY - Experimental evidence at transcript level: Swiss-Prot protein existence level 2. Involved in oxygen transport from the lung to the various peripheral tissues. From Pongo pygmaeus (Bornean orangutan).
   2649..2704    +  polyA_signal   β-globin poly(A) signal: rabbit β-globin polyadenylation signal (Gil and Proudfoot, 1987)
   3089..3105    -  protein_bind   lac operator: The lac repressor binds to the lac operator to inhibit transcription in E. coli. This inhibition can be relieved by adding lactose or isopropyl-β-D-thiogalactopyranoside (IPTG). lac repressor encoded by lacI
   3113..3143    -  promoter       lac promoter: promoter for the E. coli lac operon
   3158..3179    -  protein_bind   CAP binding site: CAP binding activates transcription in the presence of cAMP. E. coli catabolite activator protein
   3192..3231    -  CDS            lacI (fragment): lac repressor; lacI; The lac repressor binds to the lac operator to inhibit transcription in E. coli. This inhibition can be relieved by adding lactose or isopropyl-β-D-thiogalactopyranoside (IPTG).
   3238..3260    +  promoter       SV40 promoter (fragment): SV40 enhancer and early promoter
   3264..3398    +  rep_origin     SV40 ori: SV40 origin of replication
   3418..3552    +  polyA_signal   SV40 poly(A) signal: SV40 polyadenylation signal
   3554..3608    -  CDS            lacI (fragment): lac repressor; lacI; The lac repressor binds to the lac operator to inhibit transcription in E. coli. This inhibition can be relieved by adding lactose or isopropyl-β-D-thiogalactopyranoside (IPTG).
   3791..4379    -  rep_origin     ori: high-copy-number ColE1/pMB1/pBR322/pUC origin of replication
   4550..5410    -  CDS            AmpR: β-lactamase; bla; confers resistance to ampicillin, carbenicillin, and related antibiotics
   5411..5515    -  promoter       AmpR promoter: bla
