[The description below was written by a language model from this plasmid's Addgene catalogue record and pLannotate feature annotations shown in this document.]
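Description:
pCAG-HiBiT-CD81 is a mammalian expression plasmid built on the pCAGGS backbone that drives production of human CD81 carrying an N-terminal HiBiT tag. It is propagated in E. coli as a high-copy plasmid through a ColE1/pUC-type origin and selected with ampicillin via the β-lactamase gene and its own promoter. The sequenced record is about 5.5 kb. No mammalian selection marker is annotated, so the construct appears suited to transient transfection. An SV40 origin with a neighbouring SV40 poly(A) signal sits in the backbone, which would permit episomal amplification in cells expressing SV40 large T antigen. Remnants of the lac promoter/operator region and short lacI fragments are backbone carry-over with no evident role.

The expression cassette is the composite CAG promoter: the CMV immediate-early enhancer, the chicken β-actin promoter and a chimeric chicken β-actin/rabbit β-globin intron, which together give strong, broadly active transcription in mammalian cells. Downstream lies the CD81 coding sequence, followed by β-globin-derived sequence (annotated automatically as a short HBB fragment, most likely part of the untranslated 3′ region) and the rabbit β-globin polyadenylation signal. The HiBiT tag itself is not picked up by the feature annotation, but the catalogued 744 bp insert is slightly larger than the annotated CD81 match, consistent with a short tag fused upstream. HiBiT is a small peptide that complements the LgBiT fragment to reconstitute NanoLuc luciferase activity. CD81 is a tetraspanin enriched on extracellular vesicles, and the associated publication describes a real-time luminescence assay for cytoplasmic cargo delivery by such vesicles, indicating that this construct is used to load vesicles with a HiBiT-labelled marker.
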