Addgene plasmid #162593: pCAG-HiBiT-CD81
Purpose: N-terminally HiBiT-tagged human CD81 under CAG promoter
Depositing lab: Masaharu Somiya. Publication: Real-Time Luminescence Assay for Cytoplasmic Cargo Delivery of Extracellular Vesicles. Somiya M, Kuroda S. Anal Chem. 2021 Mar 24. doi: 10.1021/acs.analchem.1c00339. PubMed 33759512.
Backbone
  Vector backbone: pCAGGS
  Vector type: Mammalian Expression
Growth in bacteria
  Bacterial resistance: Ampicillin, 100 μg/mL
  Growth temperature: 37°C
  Growth strain: DH5alpha
  Copy number: High Copy
Gene/Insert
  Gene/Insert name: human CD81
  Species: H. sapiens (human), Synthetic; human
  Insert size (bp): 744
  Entrez Gene: CD81 (a.k.a. CVID6, S5.7, TAPA1, TSPAN28)
  Promoter: CAG
  Tag / fusion protein: HiBiT (N terminal on insert)
  Cloning method: Gibson Cloning
  Sequencing primers: 5′ pCAG-F; 3′ Bglob-pA-R
Terms and licenses: Academic/Nonprofit Terms; Industry Terms: Not Available to Industry
How to cite: pCAG-HiBiT-CD81 was a gift from Masaharu Somiya (Addgene plasmid # 162593 ; http://n2t.net/addgene:162593 ; RRID:Addgene_162593)
